>Addgene plasmid #133770 | pcDNA3-6XHis-human SUMO 1 | addgene full sequence | sequence record 265947 | Addgene NGS Result
GACGGATCGGGAGATCTCCCGATCCCCTATGGTGCACTCTCAGTACAATCTGCTCTGATGCCGCATAGTT
AAGCCAGTATCTGCTCCCTGCTTGTGTGTTGGAGGTCGCTGAGTAGTGCGCGAGCAAAATTTAAGCTACA
ACAAGGCAAGGCTTGACCGACAATTGCATGAAGAATCTGCTTAGGGTTAGGCGTTTTGCGCTGCTTCGCG
ATGTACGGGCCAGATATACGCGTTGACATTGATTATTGACTAGTTATTAATAGTAATCAATTACGGGGTC
ATTAGTTCATAGCCCATATATGGAGTTCCGCGTTACATAACTTACGGTAAATGGCCCGCCTGGCTGACCG
CCCAACGACCCCCGCCCATTGACGTCAATAATGACGTATGTTCCCATAGTAACGCCAATAGGGACTTTCC
ATTGACGTCAATGGGTGGAGTATTTACGGTAAACTGCCCACTTGGCAGTACATCAAGTGTATCATATGCC
AAGTACGCCCCCTATTGACGTCAATGACGGTAAATGGCCCGCCTGGCATTATGCCCAGTACATGACCTTA
TGGGACTTTCCTACTTGGCAGTACATCTACGTATTAGTCATCGCTATTACCATGGTGATGCGGTTTTGGC
AGTACATCAATGGGCGTGGATAGCGGTTTGACTCACGGGGATTTCCAAGTCTCCACCCCATTGACGTCAA
TGGGAGTTTGTTTTGGCACCAAAATCAACGGGACTTTCCAAAATGTCGTAACAACTCCGCCCCATTGACG
CAAATGGGCGGTAGGCGTGTACGGTGGGAGGTCTATATAAGCAGAGCTCTCTGGCTAACTAGAGAACCCA
CTGCTTACTGGCTTATCGAAATTAATACGACTCACTATAGGGAGACCCAAGCTTGGTACCGCCACCATGG
CTCATCATCATCATCATCATGGTGGATCCTCTGACCAGGAGGCAAAACCTTCAACTGAGGACTTGGGGGA
TAAGAAGGAAGGTGAATATATTAAACTCAAAGTCATTGGACAGGATAGCAGTGAGATTCACTTCAAAGTG
AAAATGACAACACATCTCAAGAAACTCAAAGAATCATACTGTCAAAGACAGGGTGTTCCAATGAATTCAC
TCAGGTTTCTCTTTGAGGGTCAGAGAATTGCTGATAATCATACTCCAAAAGAACTGGGAATGGAGGAAGA
AGATGTGATTGAAGTTTATCAGGAACAAACGGGGGGTTAGCTCGAGCATGCATCTAGAGGGCCCTATTCT
ATAGTGTCACCTAAATGCTAGAGCTCGCTGATCAGCCTCGACTGTGCCTTCTAGTTGCCAGCCATCTGTT
GTTTGCCCCTCCCCCGTGCCTTCCTTGACCCTGGAAGGTGCCACTCCCACTGTCCTTTCCTAATAAAATG
AGGAAATTGCATCGCATTGTCTGAGTAGGTGTCATTCTATTCTGGGGGGTGGGGTGGGGCAGGACAGCAA
GGGGGAGGATTGGGAAGACAATAGCAGGCATGCTGGGGATGCGGTGGGCTCTATGGCTTCTGAGGCGGAA
AGAACCAGCTGGGGCTCTAGGGGGTATCCCC
[124 nt withheld, positions 1572-1695]
C
[91 nt withheld, positions 1697-1787]
A
[49 nt withheld, positions 1789-1837]
CCTTTGACGTTGGAGTCCACGTTCTTT
[37 nt withheld, positions 1865-1901]
ACCCTATCTCGGTCTATTCTTTTGATTTATAAGGGATTTTGCCGATTTCGGCCTATTGGTTAAAAAATGA
GCTGATTTAACAAAAATTTAACGCGAATTAATTCTGTGGAATGTGTGTCAGTTAGGGTGTGGAAAGTCCC
CAGGCTCCCCAGCAGGCAGAAGTATGCAAAGCATGCATCTCAATTAGTCAGCAACCAGGTGTGGAAAGTC
CCCAGGCTCCCCAGCAGGCAGAAGTATGCAAAGCATGCATCTCAATTAGTCAGCAACCATAGTCCCGCCC
CTAACTCCGCCCATCCCGCCCCTAACTCCGCCCAGTTCCGCCCATTCTCCGCCCCATGGCTGACTAATTT
TTTTTATTTATGCAGAGGCCGAGGCCGCCTCTGCCTCTGAGCTATTCCAGAAGTAGTGAGGAGGCTTTTT
TGGAGGCCTAGGCTTTTGCAAAAAGCTCCCGGGAGCTTGTATATCCATTTTCGGATCTGATCAAGAGACA
GGATGAGGATCGTTTCGCATGATTGAACAAGATGGATTGCACGCAGGTTCTCCGGCCGCTTGGGTGGAGA
GGCTATTCGGCTATGACTGGGCACAACAGACAATCGGCTGCTCTGATGCCGCCGTGTTCCGGCTGTCAGC
GCAGGGGCGCCCGGTTCTTTTTGTCAAGACCGACCTGTCCGGTGCCCTGAATGAACTGCAGGACGAGGCA
GCGCGGCTATCGTGGCTGGCCACGACGGGCGTTCCTTGCGCAGCTGTGCTCGACGTTGTCACTGAAGCGG
GAAGGGACTGGCTGCTATTGGGCGAAGTGCCGGGGCAGGATCTCCTGTCATCTCACCTTGCTCCTGCCGA
GAAAGTATCCATCATGGCTGATGCAATGCGGCGGCTGCATACGCTTGATCCGGCTACCTGCCCATTCGAC
CACCAAGCGAAACATCGCATCGAGCGAGCACGTACTCGGATGGAAGCCGGTCTTGTCGATCAGGATGATC
TGGACGAAGAGCATCAGGGGCTCGCGCCAGCCGAACTGTTCGCCAGGCTCAAGGCGCGCATGCCCGACGG
CGAGGATCTCGTCGTGACCCATGGCGATGCCTGCTTGCCGAATATCATGGTGGAAAATGGCCGCTTTTCT
GGATTCATCGACTGTGGCCGGCTGGGTGTGGCGGACCGCTATCAGGACATAGCGTTGGCTACCCGTGATA
TTGCTGAAGAGCTTGGCGGCGAATGGGCTGACCGCTTCCTCGTGCTTTACGGTATCGCCGCTCCCGATTC
GCAGCGCATCGCCTTCTATCGCCTTCTTGACGAGTTCTTCTGAGCGGGACTCTGGGGTTCGAAATGACCG
ACCAAGCGACGCCCAACCTGCCATCACGAGATTTCGATTCCACCGCCGCCTTCTATGAAAGGTTGGGCTT
CGGAATCGTTTTCCGGGACGCCGGCTGGATGATCCTCCAGCGCGGGGATCTCATGCTGGAGTTCTTCGCC
CACCCCAACTTGTTTATTGCAGCTTATAATGGTTACAAATAAAGCAATAGCATCACAAATTTCACAAATA
AAGCATTTTTTTCACTGCATTCTAGTTGTGGTTTGTCCAAACTCATCAATGTATCTTATCATGTCTGTAT
ACCGTCGACCTCTAGCTAGAGCTTGGCGTAATCATGGTCATAGCTGTTTCCTGTGTGAAATTGTTATCCG
CTCACAATTCCACACAACATACGAGCCGGAAGCATAAAGTGTAAAGCCTGGGGTGCCTAATGAGTGAGCT
AACTCACATTAATTGCGTTGCGCTCACTGCCCGCTTTCCAGTCGGGAAACCTGTCGTGCCAGCTGCATTA
ATGAATCGGCCAACGCGCGGGGAGAGGCGGTTTGCGTATTGGGCGCTCTTCCGCTTCCTCGCTCACTGAC
TCGCTGCGCTCGGTCGTTCGGCTGCGGCGAGCGGTATCAGCTCACTCAAAGGCGGTAATACGGTTATCCA
CAGAATCAGGGGATAACGCAGGAAAGAACATGTGAGCAAAAGGCCAGCAAAAGGCCAGGAACCGTAAAAA
GGCCGCGTTGCTGGCGTTTTTCCATAGGCTCCGCCCCCCTGACGAGCATCACAAAAATCGACGCTCAAGT
CAGAGGTGGCGAAACCCGACAGGACTATAAAGATACCAGGCGTTTCCCCCTGGAAGCTCCCTCGTGCGCT
CTCCTGTTCCGACCCTGCCGCTTACCGGATACCTGTCCGCCTTTCTCCCTTCGGGAAGCGTGGCGCTTTC
TCATAGCTCACGCTGTAGGTATCTCAGTTCGGTGTAGGTCGTTCGCTCCAAGCTGGGCTGTGTGCACGAA
CCCCCCGTTCAGCCCGACCGCTGCGCCTTATCCGGTAACTATCGTCTTGAGTCCAACCCGGTAAGACACG
ACTTATCGCCACTGGCAGCAGCCACTGGTAACAGGATTAGCAGAGCGAGGTATGTAGGCGGTGCTACAGA
GTTCTTGAAGTGGTGGCCTAACTACGGCTACACTAGAAGAACAGTATTTGGTATCTGCGCTCTGCTGAAG
CCAGTTACCTTCGGAAAAAGAGTTGGTAGCTCTTGATCCGGCAAACAAACCACCGCTGGTAGCGGTGGTT
TTTTTGTTTGCAAGCAGCAGATTACGCGCAGAAAAAAAGGATCTCAAGAAGATCCTTTGATCTTTTCTAC
GGGGTCTGACGCTCAGTGGAACGAAAACTCACGTTAAGGGATTTTGGTCATGAGATTATCAAAAAGGATC
TTCACCTAGATCCTTTTAAATTAAAAATGAAGTTTTAAATCAATCTAAAGTATATATGAGTAAACTTGGT
CTGACAGTTACCAATGCTTAATCAGTGAGGCACCTATCTCAGCGATCTGTCTATTTCGTTCATCCATAGT
TGCCTGACTCCCCGTCGTGTAGATAACTACGATACGGGAGGGCTTACCATCTGGCCCCAGTGCTGCAATG
ATACCGCGAGACCCACGCTCACCGGCTCCAGATTTATCAGCAATAAACCAGCCAGCCGGAAGGGCCGAGC
GCAGAAGTGGTCCTGCAACTTTATCCGCCTCCATCCAGTCTATTAATTGTTGCCGGGAAGCTAGAGTAAG
TAGTTCGCCAGTTAATAGTTTGCGCAACGTTGTTGCCATTGCTACAGGCATCGTGGTGTCACGCTCGTCG
TTTGGTATGGCTTCATTCAGCTCCGGTTCCCAACGATCAAGGCGAGTTACATGATCCCCCATGTTGTGCA
AAAAAGCGGTTAGCTCCTTCGGTCCTCCGATCGTTGTCAGAAGTAAGTTGGCCGCAGTGTTATCACTCAT
GGTTATGGCAGCACTGCATAATTCTCTTACTGTCATGCCATCCGTAAGATGCTTTTCTGTGACTGGTGAG
TACTCAACCAAGTCATTCTGAGAATAGTGTATGCGGCGACCGAGTTGCTCTTGCCCGGCGTCAATACGGG
ATAATACCGCGCCACATAGCAGAACTTTAAAAGTGCTCATCATTGGAAAACGTTCTTCGGGGCGAAAACT
CTCAAGGATCTTACCGCTGTTGAGATCCAGTTCGATGTAACCCACTCGTGCACCCAACTGATCTTCAGCA
TCTTTTACTTTCACCAGCGTTTCTGGGTGAGCAAAAACAGGAAGGCAAAATGCCGCAAAAAAGGGAATAA
GGGCGACACGGAAATGTTGAATACTCATACTCTTCCTTTTTCAATATTATTGAAGCATTTATCAGGGTTA
TTGTCTCATGAGCGGATACATATTTGAATGTATTTAGAAAAATAAACAAATAGGGGTTCCGCGCACATTT
CCCCGAAAAGTGCCACCTGACGTC
Features (pLannotate 1.2.2; 22 found; start..end, strand, type, name):
     28..80      -  misc_feature   bom (fragment): basis of mobility region from pBR322
    235..614     +  enhancer       CMV enhancer: human cytomegalovirus immediate early enhancer
    615..818     +  promoter       CMV promoter: human cytomegalovirus (CMV) immediate early promoter
    814..847     +  LTR            5' LTR (truncated) (fragment): truncated 5' long terminal repeat (LTR) from HIV-1
    863..881     +  promoter       T7 promoter: promoter for bacteriophage T7 RNA polymerase
    913..934     +  CDS            capTEV™ (fragment): composite tag for in vivo biotinylation, TEV protease cleavage, and 6xHis tagging
    940..1227    +  CDS            SUMO1: SUMO1_HUMAN - Also known as SMT3C, SMT3H3, UBL1. Experimental evidence at protein level: Swiss-Prot protein existence level 1. Ubiquitin-like protein that can be covalently attached to proteins as a monomer or a lysine-linked polymer. Covalent attachment via an isopeptide bond to its substrates requires prior activation by the E1 complex SAE1-SAE2 and linkage to the E2 enzyme UBE2I, and can be promoted by E3 ligases such as PIAS1-4, RANBP2 or CBX4. This post- translational modification on lysine residues of proteins plays a crucial role in a number of cellular processes such as nuclear transpo
   1258..1276    -  promoter       SP6 promoter: promoter for bacteriophage SP6 RNA polymerase
   1302..1526    +  polyA_signal   bGH poly(A) signal: bovine growth hormone polyadenylation signal
   1530..1551    +  promoter       SV40 promoter (fragment): SV40 enhancer and early promoter
   1572..2000    +  rep_origin     f1 ori (sequence partly withheld): f1 bacteriophage origin of replication; arrow indicates direction of (+) strand synthesis
   2014..2343    +  promoter       SV40 promoter: SV40 enhancer and early promoter
   2410..3201    +  CDS            neo: KKA2_KLEPN - Also known as kan, nptII. Experimental evidence at protein level: Swiss-Prot protein existence level 1. Resistance to kanamycin, neomycin, paromomycin, ribostamycin, butirosin and gentamicin B. From Klebsiella pneumoniae.
   3225..3383    +  CDS            ble (fragment): BLE_KLEPN - Experimental evidence at protein level: Swiss-Prot protein existence level 1. Binding protein with a strong affinity to the bleomycin family of antibiotics. Binds to CL990; an antimitotic-antibiotic compound. From Klebsiella pneumoniae.
   3378..3499    +  polyA_signal   SV40 poly(A) signal: SV40 polyadenylation signal
   3572..3588    -  protein_bind   lac operator: The lac repressor binds to the lac operator to inhibit transcription in E. coli. This inhibition can be relieved by adding lactose or isopropyl-β-D-thiogalactopyranoside (IPTG). lac repressor encoded by lacI
   3596..3626    -  promoter       lac promoter: promoter for the E. coli lac operon
   3641..3662    -  protein_bind   CAP binding site: CAP binding activates transcription in the presence of cAMP. E. coli catabolite activator protein
   3675..3767    -  CDS            lacI (fragment): lac repressor; lacI; The lac repressor binds to the lac operator to inhibit transcription in E. coli. This inhibition can be relieved by adding lactose or isopropyl-β-D-thiogalactopyranoside (IPTG).
   3950..4538    -  rep_origin     ori: high-copy-number ColE1/pMB1/pBR322/pUC origin of replication
   4709..5569    -  CDS            AmpR: β-lactamase; bla; confers resistance to ampicillin, carbenicillin, and related antibiotics
   5570..5674    -  promoter       AmpR promoter: bla
