[The description below was written by a language model from this plasmid's Addgene catalogue record and pLannotate feature annotations shown in this document.]
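Description:
pcDNA3-6XHis-human SUMO 1 is a mammalian expression plasmid built on the Invitrogen pcDNA3 backbone and carrying the human SUMO1 coding sequence with an N-terminal six-histidine tag. The sequenced plasmid is about 5.7 kb. It is propagated in E. coli as a high-copy plasmid through a ColE1/pUC-type origin, with selection by ampicillin via the β-lactamase gene. An f1 origin is also present and would allow production of single-stranded DNA. For mammalian cells, a separate cassette places the neomycin phosphotransferase gene under the SV40 early promoter and an SV40 polyadenylation signal, so stable transfectants can be selected with G418.

The roughly 325 bp insert was cloned between KpnI and XhoI sites, both retained. It sits downstream of the human cytomegalovirus immediate-early enhancer and promoter and upstream of the bovine growth hormone polyadenylation signal, which gives strong constitutive expression in transfected cells. The automated annotation shows a short tag fragment directly ahead of the SUMO1 open reading frame. It is labelled as part of a composite tag, but it corresponds to the 6xHis sequence described in the catalogue record. T7 and SP6 promoters flank the cloning region, as is standard for pcDNA3, and could support in vitro transcription. Several other small hits, including a truncated HIV LTR fragment and ble and lacI fragments, appear to be backbone remnants or partial matches rather than functional elements.

SUMO1 is a ubiquitin-like modifier that is covalently attached to lysine residues of target proteins. The stated purpose is simply to express 6xHis-SUMO1. The histidine tag typically allows SUMO-conjugated proteins to be recovered by nickel-affinity purification, which fits the associated study of Arf-induced sumoylation.
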