Addgene plasmid #133770: pcDNA3-6XHis-human SUMO 1
Purpose: express 6Xhis- SUMO 1 protein
Depositing lab: Martine Roussel. Depositing organization: St. Jude Children's Research Hospital. Publication: Sumoylation induced by the Arf tumor suppressor: a p53-independent function. Tago K, Chiocca S, Sherr CJ. Proc Natl Acad Sci U S A. 2005 May 24. 102(21):7689-94. 10.1073/pnas.0502978102 PubMed 15897463.
Backbone
  Vector backbone: pcDNA 3
  Backbone manufacturer: Invitrogen
  Backbone size w/o insert (bp): 5446
  Vector type: Mammalian Expression
  Selectable markers: Neomycin (select with G418)
Growth in bacteria
  Bacterial resistance: Ampicillin, 100 μg/mL
  Growth temperature: 37°C
  Growth strain: DH5alpha
  Copy number: High Copy
Gene/Insert
  Gene/Insert name: SUMO 1 (alt name: BC053528)
  Species: H. sapiens (human)
  Insert size (bp): 325
  Entrez Gene: SUMO1 (a.k.a. DAP1, GMP1, OFC10, PIC1, SENP2, SMT3, SMT3C, SMT3H3, UBL1)
  Promoter: CMV
  Tag / fusion protein: 6XHis (N terminal on insert)
  Cloning method: Restriction Enzyme; 5′ cloning site KpnI (not destroyed); 3′ cloning site XhoI (not destroyed)
  Sequencing primers: 5′ CMV Prom Forw; 3′ BGH Rev
Terms and licenses: Academic/Nonprofit Terms; Industry Terms: Not Available to Industry
How to cite: pcDNA3-6XHis-human SUMO 1 was a gift from Martine Roussel (Addgene plasmid # 133770 ; http://n2t.net/addgene:133770 ; RRID:Addgene_133770)
