>Addgene plasmid #133770 | pcDNA3-6XHis-human SUMO 1 | depositor partial sequence | sequence record 257071 | 6XHIS-hSUMO1
ATGGCTCATCATCATCATCATCATGGTGGATCCTCTGACCAGGAGGCAAAACCTTCAACTGAGGACTTGG
GGGATAAGAAGGAAGGTGAATATATTAAACTCAAAGTCATTGGACAGGATAGCAGTGAGATTCACTTCAA
AGTGAAAATGACAACACATCTCAAGAAACTCAAAGAATCATACTGTCAAAGACAGGGTGTTCCAATGAAT
TCACTCAGGTTTCTCTTTGAGGGTCAGAGAATTGCTGATAATCATACTCCAAAAGAACTGGGAATGGAGG
AAGAAGATGTGATTGAAGTTTATCAGGAACAAACGGGGGGTTAG
